>Addgene plasmid #246298 | p305N-15 (nonfunctional) | addgene full sequence | sequence record 491179 | Addgene NGS Result
TTGAGATCCTTTTTTTCTGCGCGTAATCTGCTGCTTGCAAACAAAAAAACCACCGCTACCAGCGGTGGTT
TGTTTGCCGGATCAAGAGCTACCAACTCTTTTTCCGAAGGTAACTGGCTTCAGCAGAGCGCAGATACCAA
ATACTGTTCTTCTAGTGTAGCCGTAGTTAGGCCACCACTTCAAGAACTCTGTAGCACCGCCTACATACCT
CGCTCTGCTAATCCTGTTACCAGTGGCTGCTGCCAGTGGCGATAAGTCGTGTCTTACCGGGTTGGACTCA
AGACGATAGTTACCGGATAAGGCGCAGCGGTCGGGCTGAACGGGGGGTTCGTGCACACAGCCCAGCTTGG
AGCGAACGACCTACACCGAACTGAGATACCTACAGCGTGAGCTATGAGAAAGCGCCACGCTTCCCGAAGG
GAGAAAGGCGGACAGGTATCCGGTAAGCGGCAGGGTCGGAACAGGAGAGCGCACGAGGGAGCTTCCAGGG
GGAAACGCCTGGTATCTTTATAGTCCTGTCGGGTTTCGCCACCTCTGACTTGAGCGTCGATTTTTGTGAT
GCTCGTCAGGGGGGCGGAGCCTATGGAAAAACGCCAGCAACGCGGCCTTTTTACGGTTCCTGGCCTTTTG
CTGGCCTTTTGCTCACATGTTCTTTCCTGCGTTATCCCCTGATTCTGTGGATAACCGTATTACCGCCTTT
GAGTGAGCTGATACCGCTCGCCGCAGCCGAACGACCGAGCGCAGCGAGTCAGTGAGCGAGGAAGCGGAAG
AGGATCTCAGTAAAGCGCTGGCTGCTGAACCCCCAGCCGGAACTGACCCCACAAGGCCCTAGCGTTTGCA
ATGCACCAGGTCATCATTGACCCAGGCGTGTTCCACCAGGCCGCTGCCTCGCAACTCTTCGCAGGCTTCG
CCGACCTGCTCGCGCCACTTCTTCACGCGGGTGGAATCCGATCCGCACATGAGGCGGAAGGTTTCCAGCT
TGAGCGGGTACGGCTCCCGGTGCGAGCTGAAATAGTCGAACATCCGTCGGGCCGTCGGCGACAGCTTGCG
GTACTTCTCCCATATGAATTTCGTGTAGTGGTCGCCAGCAAACAGCACGACGATTTCCTCGTCGATCAGG
ACCTGGCAACGGGACGTTTTCTTGCCACGGTCCAGGACGCGGAAGCGGTGCAGCAGCGACACCGATTCCA
GGTGCCCAACGCGGTCGGACGTGAAGCCCATCGCCGTCGCCTGTAGGCGCGACAGGCATTCCTCGGCCTT
CGTGTAATACCGGCCATTGATCGACCAGCCCAGGTCCTGGCAAAGCTCGTAGAACGTGAAGGTGATCGGC
TCGCCGATAGGGGTGCGCTTCGCGTACTCCAACACCTGCTGCCACACCAGTTCGTCATCGTCGGCCCGCA
GCTCGACGCCGGTGTAGGTGATCTTCACGTCCTTGTTGACGTGGAAAATGACCTTGTTTTGCAGCGCCTC
GCGCGGGATTTTCTTGTTGCGCGTGGTGAACAGGGCAGAGCGGGCCGTGTCGTTTGGCATCGCTCGCATC
GTGTCCGGCCACGGCGCAATATCGAACAAGGAAAGCTGCATTTCCTTGATCTGCTGCTTCGTGTGTTTCA
GCAACGCGGCTTGCTTGGCCTCGCTGACCTGTTTTGCCAGGTCCTCGCCGGCGGTTTTTCGCTTCTTGGT
CGTCATAGTTCCTCGCGTGTCGATGGTCATCGACTTCGCCAAACCTGCCGCCTCCTGTTCGAGACGACGC
GAACGCTCCACGGCGGCCGATGGCGCGGGCAGGGCAGGGGGAGCCAGTTGCACGCTGTCGCGCTCGATCT
TGGCCGTAGCTTGCTGGGCCATCGAGCCGACGGACTGGAAGGTTTCGCGGGGCGCACGCATGACGGTGCG
GCTTGCGATGGTTTCGGCATCCTCGGCGGAAAACCCCGCGTCGATCAGTTCTTGCCTGTATGCCTTCCGG
TCAAACGTCCGATTCATTCACCCTCCTTGCGGGATTGCCCCGACTCACGCCGGGGCAATGTGCCCTTATT
CCTGATTTGATCCGCCTGGTGCCTTGGTGTCCAGATAATCCACCTTATCGGCAATGAAGTCGGTCCCGTA
GACCGTCTGGCCGTCCTTCTCGTACTTGGTATTCCGAATCTTGCCCTGCACGAATACCAGCGACCCCTTG
CCCAAATACTTGCCGTGGGCCTCGGCCTGAGAGCCAAAACACTTGATGCGGAAGAAGTCGGTGCGCTCCT
GCTTGTCGCCAGCATCGTTGCGCCACATCTAGGTACTAAAACAATTCATCCAGTAAAATATAATATTTTA
TTTTCTCCCAATCAGGCTTGATCCCCAGTAAGTCAAAAAATAGCTCGACATACTGTTCTTCCCCAATATC
CTCCCTGATCGACCGGACGCAGAAGGCAATGTCATACCACTTGTCCGCCCTGCCGCTTCTCCCAAGATCA
ATAAAGCCACTTACTTTGCCATCTTTCACAAAGATGTTGCTGTCTCCCAGGTCGCCGTGGGAAAAGACAA
GTTCCTCTTCGGGCTTTTCCGTCTTTAAAAAATCATACAGCTCGCGCGGATCTTTAAATGGGGTGTCTTC
TTCCCAGTTTTCGCAATCCACATCGGCCAGATCGTTATTCAGTAAGTAATCCAATTCGGCTAAGCGGCTG
TCTAAGCTATTCGTATAGGGACAATCCGATATGTCGATGGAGTGAAAGAGCCTGATGCACTCCGCATACA
GCTCGATAATCTTTTCAGGGCTTTGTTCATCTTCATACTCTTCCGAGCAAAGGACGCCATCGGCCTCACT
CATGAGCAGATTGCTCCAGCCATCATGCCGTTCAAGGTGCAGGACCTTTGGAACAGGCAGCTTTCCTTCC
AGCCATAGCATCATGTCCTTTTCCCGTTCCACATCATAGGTGGTCCCTTTATACCGGCTGTCCGTCATTT
TTAAATATAGGTTTTCATTTTCTCCCACCAGCTTATATACCTTAGCAGGAGACATTCCTTCCGTATCTTT
TACGCAGCGGTATTTTTCGATCAGTTTTTTCAATTCCGGTGATATTCTCATTTTAGCCATTTATTATTTC
CTTCCTCTTTTCTACAGTATTTAAAGATACCCCAAGAAGCTAATTATAACAAGACGAACTCCAATTCACT
GTTCCTTGCATTCTAAAACTTTAAATACCAGAAAACAGCTTTTTCAAAGTTGTTTTCAAAGTTGGCGTAT
AACATAGTATCGACGGAGCCGATTTTGAAACCACAATTATGGGTGATGCTGCCAACGCGAGAGCGGGCCG
GGAGGGTTCGAGAAGGGGGGGCACCCCCCTTCGGCGTGCGCGGTCACGCGCACAGGGCGCAGCCCTGGTT
AAAAACAAGGTTTATAAATATTGGTTTAAAAGCAGGTTAAAAGACAGGTTAGCGGTGGCCGAAAAACGGG
CGGAAACCCTTGCAAATGCTGGATTTTCTGCCTGTGGACAGCCCCTCAAATGTCAATAGGTGCGCCCCTC
ATCTGTCAGCACTCTGCCCCTCAAGTGTCAAGGATCGCGCCCCTCATCTGTCAGTAGTCGCGCCCCTCAA
GTGTCAATACCGCAGGGCACTTATCCCCAGGCTTGTCCACATCATCTGTGGGAAACTCGCGTAAAATCAG
GCGTTTTCGCCGATTTGCGAGGCTGGCCAGCTCCACGTCGCCGGCCGAAATCGAGCCTGCCCCTCATCTG
TCAACGCCGCGCCGGGTGAGTCGGCCCCTCAAGTGTCAACGTCCGCCCCTCATCTGTCAGTGAGGGCCAA
GTTTTCCGCGAGGTATCCACAACGCCGGCGGCTGCGGTGTCTCGCACACGGCTTCGACGGCGTTTCTGGC
GCGTTTGCAGGGCCATAGACGGCCGCCAGCCCAGCGGCGAGGGCAACCAGCCCGGTGAGCGTCTCTAGTG
GACTGATGGGCTGCCTGTATCGAGTGGTGATTTTGTGCCGAGCTGCCGGTCGGGGAGCTGTTGGCTGGCT
GGTGGCAGGATATATTGTGGTGTAAACAAATTGACGATTTAAATGGTAGGCGCGGCTTAATTAAGCGCTT
AATTAAGCGCTTAATTAAGCGCTTAATAAGCCGCGCCGTACCCCAATAGTCTCGACAGACACATAGCACC
TAACATTATTGCTTAAATTTACTATTTTTTTACTATATTATACTCAACCCAATGAGCATAAAGACTGTAA
AATCTCAAATTCCTGAGAAGCATATTTATCGATCCCACAGACTTGATAGTTCCATAATCCATACGCTGCA
GCCAAATTGCTAGTGTGTTGAACATTTAACACGTAGAGAACTAGAAAAGATATAAAACTAAGATTGATAT
CCAAAATAGACGAGAACAATAAGCAAAAACTCTTAGTTTTGAAATAAATCAACAATCCCGAGGGTTGTCA
CATACATCAAAAACGAAAATCCATATAGCAAAAAAAACTCTAAATTACCGTTCGACAAAAAGAGAAAACT
GATAGGACATTTGCTAAACATTAAAATCAAAATTTGGATCAAGCCGAATTCTCAGAAGAACTCGTCAAGA
AGGCGATAGAAGGCGATGCGCTGCGAATCGGGAGCGGCGATACCGTAAAGCACGAGGAAGCGGTCAGCCC
ATTCGCCGCCAAGCTCTTCAGCAATATCACGGGTAGCCAACGCTATGTCCTGATAGCGGTCCGCCACACC
CAGCCGGCCACAGTCGATGAATCCAGAAAAGCGGCCATTTTCCACCATGATATTCGGCAAGCAGGCATCG
CCATGGGTCACGACGAGATCATCGCCGTCGGGCATGCGCGCCTTGAGCCTGGCGAACAGTTCGGCTGGCG
CGAGCCCCTGATGCTCTTCGTCCAGATCATCCTGATCGACAAGACCGGCTTCCATCCGAGTACGTGCTCG
CTCGATGCGATGTTTCGCTTGGTGGTCGAATGGGCAGGTAGCCGGATCAAGCGTATGCAGCCGCCGCATT
GCATCAGCCATGATGGATACTTTCTCGGCAGGAGCAAGGTGAGATGACAGGAGATCCTGCCCCGGCACTT
CGCCCAATAGCAGCCAGTCCCTTCCCGCTTCAGTGACAACGTCGAGCACAGCTGCGCAAGGAACGCCCGT
CGTGGCCAGCCACGATAGCCGCGCTGCCTCGTCCTGCAGTTCATTCAGGGCACCGGACAGGTCGGTCTTG
ACAAAAAGAACCGGGCGCCCCTGCGCTGACAGCCGGAACACGGCGGCATCAGAGCAGCCGATTGTCTGTT
GTGCCCAGTCATAGCCGAATAGCCTCTCCACCCAAGCGGCCGGAGAACCTGCGTGCAATCCATCTTGTTC
AATCATCTCGAGACGTACCGCGCGATGCATTCGAAGATCGATCCTTCGCCTGGAGGAGAGAAATCAGTGG
CGCTGCGGCTTTTAGGGTTTCTTTGTTGATGGAATGAGAGTGTAAGCTCTGCCAGTGCCACTTTATTAGG
GTTTTACAAGCCCTTTTCTTCGTAATTGGGCCTGACATTTTGTGCCACTTGGGCCTTTAGAGATGAAAAT
GTATATTGGGCTTAAGTTGACTTGAAGGATAAATTAGTTTAGGATATCACGTTTTTTATGAGAATTGGTG
TGTCGGATACATGTATATGATGCATTCAAATATATGTATTCTAGATACATTTAAGTTTAGATACAATCTA
AAATGTGTCTTTAATTACAGGACTGTAACTAAAATACTTAATGTAAGAAGAATATTACTCCTTTAATAGC
TTTTGAGTATATCTAGTCTAACATCTTTTAAAAAAGTCTAATTTCTTTCATTTATTTTTCGAGCAATAGC
AAAGTGCATAATTATTTTTTTCTTCTAGAAATTCAGATTTGTTTCTCTAAATTTTGAGATTCTTTTCTCA
ATTTTGTATGTCTAGAGAACAATGTGTATTTTTCACTCTAGTTGGTTGTTACTTTGTTGAATGTTCTGAT
AAAAGTATATTGTTATTTCTGAAGTAGATATAAACCTTCATTTGGAAATTATACATAAATCAAAATCGTT
AATTATCTAGATCAAGATATATGCCCTTTTCCTAATGTATTTGATACATGCACCTAATTTCACTAGATGT
ATCTTTTCTATTTTTTAAATTATGAATAGTTAATTTTTTCCATATGTGTATTTGATACATACTTCATGAC
TTTAAAAAATTAATTATATACCAGATATATGTATTTAAAATTTGTTATGTATTTAAAGTATGTATATGAT
TATTCGATATTAATCTCTTCGATGAAGGCCTCTTAGTCCCACATCATTTAGTTACATATAGTTGCAAGCC
TTCATAAGCAAAGAATAGGCAGTAGCAATTGGCATGCCCGAAGGCTACGTCCGTTTTAGAGCTAGAAATA
GCAAGTTAAAATAAGGCTAGTCCGTTATCAACTTGAAAAAGTGGCACCGAGTCGGTGCTTTTTTTACTAG
TGGAGCTCAACTTTTGATTCGCTATTTGCAGTGCACCTGTGGCGTTCATCACATCTTTTGTGACACTGTT
TGCACTGGTCATTGCTATTACAAAGGACCTTCCTGATGTTGAAGGAGATCGAAAGTAAGTAACTGCACGC
ATAACCATTTTCTTTCCGCTCTTTGGCTCAATCCATTTGACAGTCAAAGACAATGTTTAACCAGCTCCGT
TTGATATATTGTCTTTATGTGTTTGTTCAAGCATGTTTAGTTAATCATGCCTTTGATTGATCTTGAATAG
GTTCCAAATATCAACCCTGGCAACAAAACTTGGAGTGAGAAACATTGCATTCCTCGGTTCTGGACTTCTG
CTAGTAAATTATGTTTCAGCCATATCACTAGCTTTCTACATGCCTCAGGTGAATTCATCTATTTCCGTCT
TAACTATTTCGGTTAATTAAAGCACGAACACCATTACTGCATGTAGAAGCTTGATAAACTATCGCCACCA
ATTTATTTTTGTTGCGATATTGTTACTTTCCTCAGTATGCAGCTTTGAAAAGACCAACCCTCTTATCCTT
TAACAATGAACAGGTTTTTAGAGGTAGCTTGATGATTCCTGCACATGTGATCTTGGCTTCAGGCTTAATT
TTCCAGGTAAAGCATTATGAGATACTCTTATATCTCTTACATACTTTTGAGATAATGCACAAGAACTTCA
TAACTATATGCTTTAGTTTCTGCATTTGACACTGCCAAATTCATTAATCTCTAATATCTTTGTTGTTGAT
CTTTGGTAGACATGGGTACTAGAAAAAGCAAACTACACCAAGGTAAAATACTTTTGTACAAACATAAACT
CGTTATCACGGAACATCAATGGAGTGTATATCTAACGGAGTGTAGAAACATTTGATTATTGCAGGAAGCT
ATCTCAGGATATTATCGGTTTATATGGAATCTCTTCTACGCAGAGTATCTGTTATTCCCCTTCCTCTAGC
TTTCAATTTCATGGTGAGGATATGCAGTTTTCTTTGTATATCATTCTTCTTCTTCTTTGTAGCTTGGAGT
CAAAATCGGTTCCTTCATGTACATACATCAAGGATATGTCCTTCTGAATTTTTATATCTTGCAATAAAAA
TGCTTGTACCAATTGAAACACCAGCTTTTTGAGTTCTATGATCACTGACTTGGTTCTAACCAAAAAAAAA
AAAATGTTTAATTTACATATCTAAAAGTAGGTTTAGGGAAACCTAAACAGTAAAATATTTGTATATTATT
CGAATTTCACTCATCATAAAAACTTAAATTGCACCATAAAATTTTGTTTTACTATTAATGATGTAATTTG
TGTAACTTAAGATAAAAATAATATTCCGTAAGTTAACCGGCTAAAACCACGTATAAACCAGGGAACCTGT
TAAACCGGTTCTTTACTGGATAAAGAAATGAAAGCCCATGTAGACAGCTCCATTAGAGCCCAAACCCTAA
ATTTCTCATCTATATAAAAGGAGTGACATTAGGGTTTTTGTTCGTCCTCTTAAAGCTTCTCGTTTTCTCT
GCCGTCTCTCTCATTCGCGCGACGCAAACGATCTTCAGGTGATCTTCTTTCTCCAAATCCTCTCTCATAA
CTCTGATTTCGTACTTGTGTATTTGAGCTCACGCTCTGTTTCTCTCACCACAGCAGCTAGCATGGACAAG
AAGTACTCCATTGGGCTCGATATCGGCACAAACAGCGTCGGCTGGGCCGTCATTACGGACGAGTACAAGG
TGCCGAGCAAAAAATTCAAAGTTCTGGGCAATACCGATCGCCACAGCATAAAGAAGAACCTCATTGGCGC
CCTCCTGTTCGACTCCGGGGAGACGGCCGAAGCCACGCGGCTCAAAAGAACAGCACGGCGCAGATATACC
CGCAGAAAGAATCGGATCTGCTACCTGCAGGAGATCTTTAGTAATGAGATGGCTAAGGTGGATGACTCTT
TCTTCCATAGGCTGGAGGAGTCCTTTTTGGTGGAGGAGGATAAAAAGCACGAGCGCCACCCAATCTTTGG
CAATATCGTGGACGAGGTGGCGTACCATGAAAAGTACCCAACCATATATCATCTGAGGAAGAAGCTTGTA
GACAGTACTGATAAGGCTGACTTGCGGTTGATCTATCTCGCGCTGGCGCATATGATCAAATTTCGGGGAC
ACTTCCTCATCGAGGGGGACCTGAACCCAGACAACAGCGATGTCGACAAACTCTTTATCCAACTGGTTCA
GACTTACAATCAGCTTTTCGAAGAGAACCCGATCAACGCATCCGGAGTTGACGCCAAAGCAATCCTGAGC
GCTAGGCTGTCCAAATCCCGGCGGCTCGAAAACCTCATCGCACAGCTCCCTGGGGAGAAGAAGAACGGCC
TGTTTGGTAATCTTATCGCCCTGTCACTCGGGCTGACCCCCAACTTTAAATCTAACTTCGACCTGGCCGA
AGATGCCAAGCTTCAACTGAGCAAAGACACCTACGATGATGATCTCGACAATCTGCTGGCCCAGATCGGC
GACCAGTACGCAGACCTTTTTTTGGCGGCAAAGAACCTGTCAGACGCCATTCTGCTGAGTGATATTCTGC
GAGTGAACACGGAGATCACCAAAGCTCCGCTGAGCGCTAGTATGATCAAGCGCTATGATGAGCACCACCA
AGACTTGACTTTGCTGAAGGCCCTTGTCAGACAGCAACTGCCTGAGAAGTACAAGGAAATTTTCTTCGAT
CAGTCTAAAAATGGCTACGCCGGATACATTGACGGCGGAGCAAGCCAGGAGGAATTTTACAAATTTATTA
AGCCCATCTTGGAAAAAATGGACGGCACCGAGGAGCTGCTGGTAAAGCTTAACAGAGAAGATCTGTTGCG
CAAACAGCGCACTTTCGACAATGGAAGCATCCCCCACCAGATTCACCTGGGCGAACTGCACGCTATCCTC
AGGCGGCAAGAGGATTTCTACCCCTTTTTGAAAGATAACAGGGAAAAGATTGAGAAAATCCTCACATTTC
GGATACCCTACTATGTAGGCCCCCTCGCCCGGGGAAATTCCAGATTCGCGTGGATGACTCGCAAATCAGA
AGAGACCATCACTCCCTGGAACTTCGAGGAAGTCGTGGATAAGGGGGCCTCTGCCCAGTCCTTCATCGAA
AGGATGACTAACTTTGATAAAAATCTGCCTAACGAAAAGGTGCTTCCTAAACACTCTCTGCTGTACGAGT
ACTTCACAGTTTATAACGAGCTGACCAAGGTCAAATACGTCACAGAAGGGATGAGAAAGCCAGCATTCCT
GTCTGGAGAGCAGAAGAAAGCTATCGTGGACCTCCTCTTCAAGACGAACCGGAAAGTTACCGTGAAACAG
CTCAAAGAAGACTATTTCAAAAAGATTGAATGTTTCGACTCTGTTGAAATCAGCGGAGTGGAGGATCGCT
TCAACGCATCCCTGGGAACGTATCACGATCTCCTGAAAATCATTAAAGACAAGGACTTCCTGGACAATGA
GGAGAACGAGGACATTCTTGAGGACATTGTCCTCACCCTTACGTTGTTTGAAGATAGGGAGATGATTGAA
GAACGCTTGAAAACTTACGCTCATCTCTTCGACGACAAAGTCATGAAACAGCTCAAGAGGCGCCGATATA
CAGGATGGGGGCGGCTGTCAAGAAAACTGATCAATGGCATCCGAGACAAGCAGAGTGGAAAGACAATCCT
GGATTTTCTTAAGTCCGATGGATTTGCCAACCGGAACTTCATGCAGTTGATCCATGATGACTCTCTCACC
TTTAAGGAGGACATCCAGAAAGCACAAGTTTCTGGCCAGGGGGACAGTCTTCACGAGCACATCGCTAATC
TTGCAGGTAGCCCAGCTATCAAAAAGGGAATACTGCAGACCGTTAAGGTCGTGGATGAACTCGTCAAAGT
AATGGGAAGGCATAAGCCCGAGAATATCGTTATCGAGATGGCCCGAGAGAACCAAACTACCCAGAAGGGA
CAGAAGAACAGTAGGGAAAGGATGAAGAGGATTGAAGAGGGTATAAAAGAACTGGGGTCCCAAATCCTTA
AGGAACACCCAGTTGAAAACACCCAGCTTCAGAATGAGAAGCTCTACCTGTACTACCTGCAGAACGGCAG
GGACATGTACGTGGATCAGGAACTGGACATCAATCGGCTCTCCGACTACGACGTGGATCATATCGTGCCC
CAGTCTTTTCTCAAAGATGATTCTATTGATAATAAAGTGTTGACAAGATCCGATAAAAATAGAGGGAAGA
GTGATAACGTCCCCTCAGAAGAAGTTGTCAAGAAAATGAAAAATTATTGGCGGCAGCTGCTGAACGCCAA
ACTGATCACACAACGGAAGTTCGATAATCTGACTAAGGCTGAACGAGGTGGCCTGTCTGAGTTGGATAAA
GCCGGCTTCATCAAAAGGCAGCTTGTTGAGACACGCCAGATCACCAAGCACGTGGCCCAAATTCTCGATT
CACGCATGAACACCAAGTACGATGAAAATGACAAACTGATTCGAGAGGTGAAAGTTATTACTCTGAAGTC
TAAGCTGGTCTCAGATTTCAGAAAGGACTTTCAGTTTTATAAGGTGAGAGAGATCAACAATTACCACCAT
GCGCATGATGCCTACCTGAATGCAGTGGTAGGCACTGCACTTATCAAAAAATATCCCAAGCTTGAATCTG
AATTTGTTTACGGAGACTATAAAGTGTACGATGTTAGGAAAATGATCGCAAAGTCTGAGCAGGAAATAGG
CAAGGCCACCGCTAAGTACTTCTTTTACAGCAATATTATGAATTTTTTCAAGACCGAGATTACACTGGCC
AATGGAGAGATTCGGAAGCGACCACTTATCGAAACAAACGGAGAAACAGGAGAAATCGTGTGGGACAAGG
GTAGGGATTTCGCGACAGTCCGGAAGGTCCTGTCCATGCCGCAGGTGAACATCGTTAAAAAGACCGAAGT
ACAGACCGGAGGCTTCTCCAAGGAAAGTATCCTCCCGAAAAGGAACAGCGACAAGCTGATCGCACGCAAA
AAAGATTGGGACCCCAAGAAATACGGCGGATTCGATTCTCCTACAGTCGCTTACAGTGTACTGGTTGTGG
CCAAAGTGGAGAAAGGGAAGTCTAAAAAACTCAAAAGCGTCAAGGAACTGCTGGGCATCACAATCATGGA
GCGATCAAGCTTCGAAAAAAACCCCATCGACTTTCTCGAAGCGAAAGGATATAAAGAGGTCAAAAAAGAC
CTCATCATTAAGCTTCCCAAGTACTCTCTCTTTGAGCTTGAAAACGGCCGGAAACGAATGCTCGCTAGTG
CGGGCGAGCTGCAGAAAGGTAACGAGCTGGCACTGCCCTCTAAATACGTTAATTTCTTGTATCTGGCCAG
CCACTATGAAAAGCTCAAAGGGTCTCCCGAAGATAATGAGCAGAAGCAGCTGTTCGTGGAACAACACAAA
CACTACCTTGATGAGATCATCGAGCAAATAAGCGAGTTCTCCAAAAGAGTGATCCTCGCCGACGCTAACC
TCGATAAGGTGCTTTCTGCTTACAATAAGCACAGGGATAAGCCCATCAGGGAGCAGGCAGAAAACATTAT
CCACTTGTTTACTCTGACCAACTTGGGCGCGCCTGCAGCCTTCAAGTACTTCGACACCACCATAGACAGA
AAGCGGTACACCTCTACAAAGGAGGTCCTGGACGCCACACTGATTCATCAGTCAATTACGGGGCTCTATG
AAACAAGAATCGACCTCTCTCAGCTCGGTGGAGACGGAACAAGAAAGAGAAGAAAGGTGTGACGGATCCT
CGAATATGAAGATGAAGATGAAATATTTGGTGTGTCAAATAAAAAGCTTGTGTGCTTAAGTTTGTGTTTT
TTTCTTGGCTTGTTGTGTTATGAATTTGTGGCTTTTTCTAATATCAAATGAATGTAAGATCTCATTATAA
TGAATAAACAAATGTTTCTATAATCCATTGTGAATGTTTTGTTGGATCTCTTCTGCAGCATATAACTACT
GTATGTGCTATGGTATGGACTATGGAATATGATTAAAGATAAGGTTTAAACTATCAGTGTTTGACAGGAT
ATATTGGCGGGTAAACCTAAGAGAAAAGAGCGTTTATTAGAATAATCGGATATTTAAAAGGGCGTGAAAA
GGTTTATCCGTTCGTCCATTTGTATGTGCATGCCAACCACAGGAGATCCAAAAGGATCTAGGTGAAGATC
CTTTTTGATAATCTCATGACCAAAATCCCTTAACGTGAGTTTTCGTTCCACTGAGCGTCAGACCCCGTAG
AAAAGATCAAAGGATCTTC
Features (pLannotate 1.2.2; 15 found; start..end, strand, type, name):
      1..589     +  rep_origin     ori: high-copy-number ColE1/pMB1/pBR322/pUC origin of replication
    778..805     -  CDS            TetR (fragment): tetracycline resistance regulatory protein; tetR
    829..1977    -  CDS            trfA: trans-acting replication protein that binds to and activates oriV
   2276..3070    -  CDS            KanR: aminoglycoside phosphotransferase; aphA-3; confers resistance to kanamycin
   3282..3913    -  rep_origin     oriV: incP origin of replication
   3993..4017    +  misc_feature   LB T-DNA repeat: left border repeat from nopaline C58 T-DNA
   4532..5326    -  CDS            NeoR/KanR: aminoglycoside phosphotransferase from Tn5; aph(3')-II (or nptII); confers resistance to neomycin, kanamycin, and G418 (Geneticin®)
   6333..6352    +  CDS            VN155(I152L) (fragment): improved N-terminal fragment of mVenus for use in bimolecular fluorescence complementation (BiFC) (Kodama and Hu, 2010)
   6353..6428    +  misc_RNA       gRNA scaffold: guide RNA scaffold for the Streptococcus pyogenes CRISPR/Cas9 system
   6470..6841    +  CDS            HST (fragment): HSTC_ARATH - Also known as HPT2, VTE2-2. Experimental evidence at protein level: Swiss-Prot protein existence level 1. Involved in the synthesis of plastoquinone-9. Can use both homogentisic acid and 2,5-dihydroxyphenylacetic acid gamma-lactone as prenyl acceptors, and solanesyl diphosphate > farnesyl diphosphate > geranylgeranyl diphosphate >> phytyl diphosphate as prenyl donors. Do not catalyze the decardoxylation of homogentisate uncoupled from prenylation. From Arabidopsis thaliana (Mouse-ear cress).
   6993..7076    +  CDS            HST (fragment): HSTC_ARATH - Also known as HPT2, VTE2-2. Experimental evidence at protein level: Swiss-Prot protein existence level 1. Involved in the synthesis of plastoquinone-9. Can use both homogentisic acid and 2,5-dihydroxyphenylacetic acid gamma-lactone as prenyl acceptors, and solanesyl diphosphate > farnesyl diphosphate > geranylgeranyl diphosphate >> phytyl diphosphate as prenyl donors. Do not catalyze the decardoxylation of homogentisate uncoupled from prenylation. From Arabidopsis thaliana (Mouse-ear cress).
   7342..7416    +  CDS            HST (fragment): HSTC_ARATH - Also known as HPT2, VTE2-2. Experimental evidence at protein level: Swiss-Prot protein existence level 1. Involved in the synthesis of plastoquinone-9. Can use both homogentisic acid and 2,5-dihydroxyphenylacetic acid gamma-lactone as prenyl acceptors, and solanesyl diphosphate > farnesyl diphosphate > geranylgeranyl diphosphate >> phytyl diphosphate as prenyl donors. Do not catalyze the decardoxylation of homogentisate uncoupled from prenylation. From Arabidopsis thaliana (Mouse-ear cress).
   8112..12215   +  CDS            cas9: CAS9_STRP1 - Also known as csn1 From Streptococcus pyogenes serotype M1.
  12255..12503   +  terminator     HSP terminator: efficient transcription terminator from the Arabidopsis thaliana heat shock protein 18.2 gene (Nagaya et al., 2010)
  12522..12546   +  misc_feature   RB T-DNA repeat: right border repeat from nopaline C58 T-DNA
