[The description below was written by a language model from this plasmid's Addgene catalogue record and pLannotate feature annotations shown in this document.]
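Description:
p305N-15 (nonfunctional) is a plant-expression CRISPR binary vector of about 12.8 kb built on the p305N backbone. It was made to test a candidate RNA polymerase III promoter, HbU6.2 from the rubber tree Hevea brasiliensis, for driving guide RNA expression. Outside the T-DNA, the backbone carries a high-copy ColE1/pUC-type origin for propagation in E. coli. It also carries the broad-host-range IncP oriV with its activator gene trfA, an arrangement that typically allows maintenance in Agrobacterium. Bacterial selection is by kanamycin through an aphA-3 gene.

Between the nopaline-type left and right T-DNA border repeats lie three functional units. Next to the left border is an nptII (NeoR/KanR) gene, which would serve as the plant selectable marker; its promoter and terminator are not annotated. The guide RNA cassette consists of the HbU6.2 promoter, which is not picked up by the annotation but was inserted by Gibson cloning according to the record. It is followed by a 20-nt spacer targeting mEGFP and the Streptococcus pyogenes gRNA scaffold. The short "VN155" hit directly upstream of the scaffold is almost certainly this GFP-family spacer rather than a real BiFC fragment. Downstream is a S. pyogenes Cas9 coding sequence ending in the Arabidopsis HSP18.2 terminator. The Cas9 promoter is not stated. The Arabidopsis "HST" fragments annotated upstream of Cas9 probably reflect genomic sequence within that regulatory region, not an expressed HST gene.

The construct was used to score editing of mEGFP in a Nicotiana benthamiana reporter line as part of a survey of short Pol III promoters. This HbU6.2 version is recorded as nonfunctional, so it mainly documents a negative result.
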