Addgene plasmid #246298: p305N-15 (nonfunctional)
Purpose: Evaluation of HbU6.2 promoter (nonfunctional) (Pol III promoter) for CRISPR-Cas9 editing of mEGFP in a Nicotiana benthamiana reporter line
Depositing lab: Chung-Jui Tsai. Depositing organization: University of Georgia. Publication: A compendium of nonredundant short polymerase III promoters for CRISPR applications. Deguchi M, Sinclair KM, Patel A, Coile M, Ortega MA, Bewg WP, Tsai CJ. Plant Physiol. 2025 Jul 3;198(3):kiaf294. doi: 10.1093/plphys/kiaf294. PubMed 40673482.
Backbone
  Vector backbone: p305N
  Vector type: Plant Expression, CRISPR
Growth in bacteria
  Bacterial resistance: Kanamycin, 50 μg/mL
  Growth temperature: 37°C
  Growth strain: DH5alpha
  Copy number: High Copy
Gene/Insert
  Gene/Insert name: HbU6.2 promoter (nonfunctional)
  gRNA/shRNA sequence: CATGCCCGAAGGCTACGTCC
  Species: Hevea brasiliensis
  Promoter: HbU6.2 promoter (nonfunctional)
  Cloning method: Gibson Cloning
Terms and licenses: Academic/Nonprofit Terms; Industry Terms: Not Available to Industry
How to cite: p305N-15 (nonfunctional) was a gift from Chung-Jui Tsai (Addgene plasmid # 246298 ; http://n2t.net/addgene:246298 ; RRID:Addgene_246298)
