>Addgene plasmid #246298 | p305N-15 (nonfunctional) | depositor partial sequence | sequence record 487331 | promoter
CTTAGTCCCACATCATTTAGTTACATATAGTTGCAAGCCTTCATAAGCAAAGAATAGGCAGTAGCAATTG
